Addgene plasmid #223579: pPPI4-Strep-SNAP-CD80-His10
Purpose: Protein purification of human CD80 with Twin-Strep, SNAP and 10xHis tags from mammalian cells
Depositing lab: Enfu Hui. Depositing organization: University of California, San Diego (UCSD). Publication: PD-L1:CD80 Cis-Heterodimer Triggers the Co-stimulatory Receptor CD28 While Repressing the Inhibitory PD-1 and CTLA-4 Pathways. Zhao Y, Lee CK, Lin CH, Gassen RB, Xu X, Huang Z, Xiao C, Bonorino C, Lu LF, Bui JD, Hui E. Immunity. 2019 Dec 17;51(6):1059-1073.e9. doi: 10.1016/j.immuni.2019.11.003. Epub 2019 Nov 19. PubMed 31757674.
Backbone
  Vector backbone: pPPI4
  Vector type: Mammalian Expression
Growth in bacteria
  Bacterial resistance: Ampicillin, 100 μg/mL
  Growth temperature: 37°C
  Growth strain: DH5alpha
  Copy number: High Copy
Gene/Insert
  Gene/Insert name: CD80
  Species: H. sapiens (human)
  Entrez Gene: CD80 (a.k.a. B7, B7-1, B7.1, BB1, CD28LG, CD28LG1, LAB7)
  Tag / fusion protein: Twin-Strep, SNAP (N terminal on insert); His10 (C terminal on insert)
  Cloning method: Gibson Cloning
  Sequencing primers: 5′ GCAGTGTAGTCTGAGCAGTAC; 3′ GCTGGCAACTAGAAGGCACAG
Terms and licenses: Academic/Nonprofit Terms; Industry Terms: Not Available to Industry
Depositor comments: Plasmid lab code: L485
How to cite: pPPI4-Strep-SNAP-CD80-His10 was a gift from Enfu Hui (Addgene plasmid # 223579 ; http://n2t.net/addgene:223579 ; RRID:Addgene_223579)
