[The description below was written by a language model from this plasmid's Addgene catalogue record and pLannotate feature annotations shown in this document.]
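Description:
pPPI4-Strep-SNAP-CD80-His10 is a mammalian expression plasmid of about 8 kb, built on the pPPI4 backbone, for producing tagged human CD80 (B7-1) protein for purification from mammalian cells. In bacteria it is maintained through a high-copy ColE1/pUC-type origin and selected with ampicillin via the bla gene. The backbone also carries a mouse DHFR coding sequence followed by an SV40 poly(A) signal, a marker commonly used for selection or amplification in DHFR-deficient mammalian cells, along with SV40 promoter elements and remnants of lac regulatory sequence. Short matches to LINE-1 ORF2 near the plasmid origin appear to be incidental backbone sequence rather than functional parts.

The expression cassette is driven by the CMV immediate-early enhancer and promoter, followed by CMV intron A, which generally boosts transcript processing and expression. The open reading frame begins with a fragment of human tissue plasminogen activator, positioned as an N-terminal leader and presumably acting as a secretion signal. This is followed by the Twin-Strep tag (only part of it is recognised in the annotation), a SNAP-tag, a fragment of CD80, and a C-terminal polyhistidine tag, with a bGH poly(A) signal terminating the transcript. The annotation calls an 8xHis match, whereas the catalogue describes the tag as 10xHis. Because only part of CD80 is annotated and a secretion leader is present, the insert is probably a truncated, possibly extracellular, portion, though the record does not state this. The Strep and His tags allow affinity purification from either terminus. The SNAP-tag permits covalent labelling with benzylguanine derivatives such as fluorophores. The associated publication concerns PD-L1:CD80 cis-heterodimers and their effects on CD28, PD-1 and CTLA-4 signalling.
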