Features (pLannotate 1.2.2; 22 found; start..end, strand, type, name):
    287..604     -  promoter       SV40 promoter: SV40 enhancer and early promoter
    683..699     -  protein_bind   lac operator: The lac repressor binds to the lac operator to inhibit transcription in E. coli. This inhibition can be relieved by adding lactose or isopropyl-β-D-thiogalactopyranoside (IPTG). lac repressor encoded by lacI
    707..737     -  promoter       lac promoter: promoter for the E. coli lac operon
    752..773     -  protein_bind   CAP binding site: CAP binding activates transcription in the presence of cAMP. E. coli catabolite activator protein
    786..878     -  CDS            lacI (fragment): lac repressor; lacI; The lac repressor binds to the lac operator to inhibit transcription in E. coli. This inhibition can be relieved by adding lactose or isopropyl-β-D-thiogalactopyranoside (IPTG).
   1061..1649    -  rep_origin     ori: high-copy-number ColE1/pMB1/pBR322/pUC origin of replication
   1820..2680    -  CDS            AmpR: β-lactamase; bla; confers resistance to ampicillin, carbenicillin, and related antibiotics
   2681..2785    -  promoter       AmpR promoter: bla
   2839..3218    +  enhancer       CMV enhancer: human cytomegalovirus immediate early enhancer
   3220..3419    +  promoter       CMV promoter: human cytomegalovirus (CMV) immediate early promoter
   3558..4383    +  intron         CMV intron A: human cytomegalovirus intron A (Chapman et al., 1991)
   4384..4476    +  CDS            PLAT (fragment): TPA_HUMAN - Experimental evidence at protein level: Swiss-Prot protein existence level 1. Converts the abundant, but inactive, zymogen plasminogen to plasmin by hydrolyzing a single Arg-Val bond in plasminogen. By controlling plasmin-mediated proteolysis, it plays an important role in tissue remodeling and degradation, in cell migration and many other physiopathological events. During oocyte activation, plays a role in cortical granule reaction in the zona reaction, which contributes to the block to polyspermy (By similarity). From Homo sapiens (Human).
   4477..4496    +  CDS            Strep-Tag II (fragment): peptide that binds Strep-Tactin®, an engineered form of streptavidin
   4585..5130    +  CDS            SNAP-tag®: human O6-alkylguanine-DNA-alkyltransferase variant that forms covalent bonds with benzylguanine derivatives optimized for bacterial expression
   5161..5796    +  CDS            CD80 (fragment): CD80_HUMAN - Also known as CD28LG, CD28LG1, LAB7. Experimental evidence at protein level: Swiss-Prot protein existence level 1. (Microbial infection) Acts as a receptor for adenovirus subgroup B. From Homo sapiens (Human).
   5803..5826    +  CDS            8xHis: 8xHis affinity tag
   5892..6116    +  polyA_signal   bGH poly(A) signal: bovine growth hormone polyadenylation signal
   6120..6141    +  promoter       SV40 promoter (fragment): SV40 enhancer and early promoter
   6643..7206    +  CDS            DHFR: mouse dihydrofolate reductase; Mus musculus Dhfr
   7277..7411    +  polyA_signal   SV40 poly(A) signal: SV40 polyadenylation signal
   7774..7992    +  CDS            LORF2_HUMAN (fragment): Experimental evidence at protein level: Swiss-Prot protein existence level 1. Has a reverse transcriptase activity required for target- primed reverse transcription of the LINE-1 element mRNA, a crucial step in LINE-1 retrotransposition. Has also an endonuclease activity that allows the introduction of nicks in the chromosomal target DNA. Cleaves DNA in AT-rich regions between a 5' stretch of purines and a 3' stretch of pyrimidines, corresponding to sites of LINE-1 integration in the genome. From Homo sapiens (Human).
   7989..297     +  CDS            Pol (fragment) (across the origin): LORF2_MOUSE - Also known as Gm17492. Experimental evidence at protein level: Swiss-Prot protein existence level 1. Has a reverse transcriptase activity required for target- primed reverse transcription of the LINE-1 element mRNA, a crucial step in LINE-1 retrotransposition. Has also an endonuclease activity that allows the introduction of nicks in the chromosomal target DNA. Cleaves DNA in AT-rich regions between a 5' stretch of purines and a 3' stretch of pyrimidines, corresponding to sites of LINE-1 integration in the genome. From Mus musculus (Mouse).
>Addgene plasmid #223579 | pPPI4-Strep-SNAP-CD80-His10 | addgene full sequence | sequence record 444024 | Addgene NGS Result
AAAGACAGCATTTTCAACAAATGGTGCTGGCACAACTGGTGGTTATCATGGAGAAGAATGTGAATTGATC
CATTCCAATCTCCTTGTACTAAGGTCAAATCTAAGTGGATCAAGGAACTCCACATAAAACCAGAGACACT
GAAACTTATAGAGGAGAAAGTGGGGAAAAGCCTCGAAGATATGGGCACAGGGGAAAAATTCCTGAATAGA
ACAGCAATGGCTTGTGCTGTAAGATCGAGAATTGACAAATGGGACCTCATGAAACTCCAAAGCTATCGGA
TCAATTCCTCCAAAAAAGCCTCCTCACTACTTCTGGAATAGCTCAGAGGCCGAGGCGGCCTCGGCCTCTG
CATAAATAAAAAAAATTAGTCAGCCATGCATGGGGCGGAGAATGGGCGGAACTGGGCGGAGTTAGGGGCG
GGATGGGCGGAGTTAGGGGCGGGACTATGGTTGCTGACTAATTGAGATGCATGCTTTGCATACTTCTGCC
TGCTGGGGAGCCTGGGGACTTTCCACACCTGGTTGCTGACTAATTGAGATGCATGCTTTGCATACTTCTG
CCTGCTGGGGAGCCTGGGGACTTTCCACACCCTAACTGACACACATTCCACAGAATTAATTCCCGATCCG
TCGACCTCGAGAGCTTGGCGTAATCATGGTCATAGCTGTTTCCTGTGTGAAATTGTTATCCGCTCACAAT
TCCACACAACATACGAGCCGGAAGCATAAAGTGTAAAGCCTGGGGTGCCTAATGAGTGAGCTAACTCACA
TTAATTGCGTTGCGCTCACTGCCCGCTTTCCAGTCGGGAAACCTGTCGTGCCAGCTGCATTAATGAATCG
GCCAACGCGCGGGGAGAGGCGGTTTGCGTATTGGGCGCTCTTCCGCTTCCTCGCTCACTGACTCGCTGCG
CTCGGTCGTTCGGCTGCGGCGAGCGGTATCAGCTCACTCAAAGGCGGTAATACGGTTATCCACAGAATCA
GGGGATAACGCAGGAAAGAACATGTGAGCAAAAGGCCAGCAAAAGGCCAGGAACCGTAAAAAGGCCGCGT
TGCTGGCGTTTTTCCATAGGCTCCGCCCCCCTGACGAGCATCACAAAAATCGACGCTCAAGTCAGAGGTG
GCGAAACCCGACAGGACTATAAAGATACCAGGCGTTTCCCCCTGGAAGCTCCCTCGTGCGCTCTCCTGTT
CCGACCCTGCCGCTTACCGGATACCTGTCCGCCTTTCTCCCTTCGGGAAGCGTGGCGCTTTCTCATAGCT
CACGCTGTAGGTATCTCAGTTCGGTGTAGGTCGTTCGCTCCAAGCTGGGCTGTGTGCACGAACCCCCCGT
TCAGCCCGACCGCTGCGCCTTATCCGGTAACTATCGTCTTGAGTCCAACCCGGTAAGACACGACTTATCG
CCACTGGCAGCAGCCACTGGTAACAGGATTAGCAGAGCGAGGTATGTAGGCGGTGCTACAGAGTTCTTGA
AGTGGTGGCCTAACTACGGCTACACTAGAAGAACAGTATTTGGTATCTGCGCTCTGCTGAAGCCAGTTAC
CTTCGGAAAAAGAGTTGGTAGCTCTTGATCCGGCAAACAAACCACCGCTGGTAGCGGTGGTTTTTTTGTT
TGCAAGCAGCAGATTACGCGCAGAAAAAAAGGATCTCAAGAAGATCCTTTGATCTTTTCTACGGGGTCTG
ACGCTCAGTGGAACGAAAACTCACGTTAAGGGATTTTGGTCATGAGATTATCAAAAAGGATCTTCACCTA
GATCCTTTTAAATTAAAAATGAAGTTTTAAATCAATCTAAAGTATATATGAGTAAACTTGGTCTGACAGT
TACCAATGCTTAATCAGTGAGGCACCTATCTCAGCGATCTGTCTATTTCGTTCATCCATAGTTGCCTGAC
TCCCCGTCGTGTAGATAACTACGATACGGGAGGGCTTACCATCTGGCCCCAGTGCTGCAATGATACCGCG
AGACCCACGCTCACCGGCTCCAGATTTATCAGCAATAAACCAGCCAGCCGGAAGGGCCGAGCGCAGAAGT
GGTCCTGCAACTTTATCCGCCTCCATCCAGTCTATTAATTGTTGCCGGGAAGCTAGAGTAAGTAGTTCGC
CAGTTAATAGTTTGCGCAACGTTGTTGCCATTGCTACAGGCATCGTGGTGTCACGCTCGTCGTTTGGTAT
GGCTTCATTCAGCTCCGGTTCCCAACGATCAAGGCGAGTTACATGATCCCCCATGTTGTGCAAAAAAGCG
GTTAGCTCCTTCGGTCCTCCGATCGTTGTCAGAAGTAAGTTGGCCGCAGTGTTATCACTCATGGTTATGG
CAGCACTGCATAATTCTCTTACTGTCATGCCATCCGTAAGATGCTTTTCTGTGACTGGTGAGTACTCAAC
CAAGTCATTCTGAGAATAGTGTATGCGGCGACCGAGTTGCTCTTGCCCGGCGTCAATACGGGATAATACC
GCGCCACATAGCAGAACTTTAAAAGTGCTCATCATTGGAAAACGTTCTTCGGGGCGAAAACTCTCAAGGA
TCTTACCGCTGTTGAGATCCAGTTCGATGTAACCCACTCGTGCACCCAACTGATCTTCAGCATCTTTTAC
TTTCACCAGCGTTTCTGGGTGAGCAAAAACAGGAAGGCAAAATGCCGCAAAAAAGGGAATAAGGGCGACA
CGGAAATGTTGAATACTCATACTCTTCCTTTTTCAATATTATTGAAGCATTTATCAGGGTTATTGTCTCA
TGAGCGGATACATATTTGAATGTATTTAGAAAAATAAACAAATAGGGGTTCCGCGCACATTTCCCCGAAA
AGTGCCACCTGACGTCGACGGATCGGGAGATCCGCGTTGACATTGATTATTGACTAGTTATTAATAGTAA
TCAATTACGGGGTCATTAGTTCATAGCCCATATATGGAGTTCCGCGTTACATAACTTACGGTAAATGGCC
CGCCTGGCTGACCGCCCAACGACCCCCGCCCATTGACGTCAATAATGACGTATGTTCCCATAGTAACGCC
AATAGGGACTTTCCATTGACGTCAATGGGTGGAGTATTTACGGTAAACTGCCCACTTGGCAGTACATCAA
GTGTATCATATGCCAAGTCCGCCCCCTATTGACGTCAATGACGGTAAATGGCCCGCCTGGCATTATGCCC
AGTACATGACCTTACGGGACTTTCCTACTTGGCAGTACATCTACGTATTAGTCATCGCTATTACCATGGT
GATGCGGTTTTGGCAGTACACCAATGGGCGTGGATAGCGGTTTGACTCACGGGGATTTCCAAGTCTCCAC
CCCATTGACGTCAATGGGAGTTTGTTTTGGCACCAAAATCAACGGGACTTTCCAAAATGTCGTAATAACC
CCGCCCCGTTGACGCAAATGGGCGGTAGGCGTGTACGGTGGGAGGTCTATATAAGCAGAGCTCGTTTAGT
GAACCGTCAGATCGCCTGGAGACGCCATCCACGCTGTTTTGACCTCCATAGAAGACACCGGGACCGATCC
AGCCTCCGCGGCCGGGAACGGTGCATTGGAACGCGGATTCCCCGTGCCAAGAGTGACGTAAGTACCGCCT
ATAGACTCTATAGGCACACCCCTTTGGCTCTTATGCATGCTATACTGTTTTTGGCTTGGGGCCTATACAC
CCCCGCTTCCTTATGCTATAGGTGATGGTATAGCTTAGCCTATAGGTGTGGGTTATTGACCATTATTGAC
CACTCCCCTATTGGTGACGATACTTTCCATTACTAATCCATAACATGGCTCTTTGCCACAACTATCTCTA
TTGGCTATATGCCAATACTCTGTCCTTCAGAGACTGACACGGACTCTGTATTTTTACAGGATGGGGTCCC
ATTTATTATTTACAAATTCACATATACAACAACGCCGTCCCCCGTGCCCGCAGTTTTTATTAAACATAGC
GTGGGATCTCCACGCGAATCTCGGGTACGTGTTCCGGACATGGGCTCTTCTCCGGTAGCGGCGGAGCTTC
CACATCCGAGCCCTGGTCCCATGCCTCCAGCGGCTCATGGTCGCTCGGCAGCTCCTTGCTCCTAACAGTG
GAGGCCAGACTTAGGCACAGCACAATGCCCACCACCACCAGTGTGCCGCACAAGGCCGTGGCGGTAGGGT
ATGTGTCTGAAAATGAGCTCGGAGATTGGGCTCGCACCGCTGACGCAGATGGAAGACTTAAGGCAGCGGC
AGAAGAAGATGCAGGCAGCTGAGTTGTTGTATTCTGATAAGAGTCAGAGGTAACTCCCGTTGCGGTGCTG
TTAACGGTGGAGGGCAGTGTAGTCTGAGCAGTACTCGTTGCTGCCGCGCGCGCCACCAGACATAATAGCT
GACAGACTAACAGACTGTTCCTTTCCATGGGTCTTTTCTGCAGATGGACGCTATGAAGAGAGGACTGTGC
TGCGTGCTGCTGCTGTGCGGAGCCGTGTTCGTGTCACCAAGCCAGGAAATCCATGCTAGATTCCGATGGA
GCCACCCGCAGTTCGAGAAAGGTGGAGGTTCCGGAGGTGGATCGGGAGGTAGTGCTTGGTCTCATCCTCA
ATTCGAGAAGCTGGAAGTTCTGTTCCAGGGGCCCATGGACAAAGATTGCGAAATGAAACGTACCACCCTG
GATAGCCCGCTGGGCAAACTGGAACTGAGCGGCTGCGAACAGGGCCTGCATGAAATTAAACTGCTGGGTA
AAGGCACCAGCGCGGCCGATGCGGTTGAAGTTCCGGCCCCGGCCGCCGTGCTGGGTGGTCCGGAACCGCT
GATGCAGGCGACCGCGTGGCTGAACGCGTATTTTCATCAGCCGGAAGCGATTGAAGAATTTCCGGTTCCG
GCGCTGCATCATCCGGTGTTTCAGCAGGAGAGCTTTACCCGTCAGGTGCTGTGGAAACTGCTGAAAGTGG
TTAAATTTGGCGAAGTGATTAGCTATCAGCAGCTGGCGGCCCTGGCGGGTAATCCGGCGGCCACCGCCGC
CGTTAAAACCGCGCTGAGCGGTAACCCGGTGCCGATTCTGATTCCGTGCCATCGTGTGGTTAGCTCTAGC
GGTGCGGTTGGCGGTTATGAAGGTGGTCTGGCGGTGAAAGAGTGGCTGCTGGCCCATGAAGGTCATCGTC
TGGGTAAACCGGGTCTGGGAGGTAGCGGTAGCGGTAGCGAGACTGTCCGATTCCAATCTGGCGTTATCCA
CGTGACCAAGGAAGTGAAAGAAGTGGCAACGCTGTCCTGTGGTCACAATGTTTCTGTTGAAGAGCTGGCA
CAAACTCGCATCTACTGGCAAAAGGAGAAGAAAATGGTGCTGACTATGATGTCTGGGGACATGAATATAT
GGCCCGAGTACAAGAACCGGACCATCTTTGATATCACTAATAACCTCTCCATTGTGATCCTGGCTCTGCG
CCCATCTGACGAGGGCACATACGAGTGTGTTGTTCTGAAGTATGAAAAAGACGCTTTCAAGCGGGAACAC
CTGGCTGAAGTGACGTTATCAGTCAAAGCTGACTTCCCTACACCTAGTATATCTGACTTTGAAATTCCAA
CTTCTAATATTAGAAGGATAATTTGCTCAACCTCTGGAGGTTTTCCAGAGCCTCACCTCTCCTGGTTGGA
AAATGGAGAAGAATTAAATGCCATCAACACAACAGTTTCCCAAGATCCTGAAACTGAGCTCTATGCTGTT
AGCAGCAAACTGGATTTCAATATGACAACCAACCACAGCTTCATGTGTCTCATCAAGTATGGACATTTAA
GAGTGAATCAGACCTTCAACTGGAATACAACCAAGCAAGAGCATTTTCCTGATAACGGCCATCACCATCA
CCATCACCATCACCATCACTGAGCGGCCGCTCGAGCATGCATCTAGAGCTTGCGCCTCTAGAGCTCGCTG
ATCAGCCTCGACTGTGCCTTCTAGTTGCCAGCCATCTGTTGTTTGCCCCTCCCCCGTGCCTTCCTTGACC
CTGGAAGGTGCCACTCCCACTGTCCTTTCCTAATAAAATGAGGAAATTGCATCGCATTGTCTGAGTAGGT
GTCATTCTATTCTGGGGGGTGGGGTGGGGCAGGACAGCAAGGGGGAGGATTGGGAAGACAATAGCAGGCA
TGCTGGGGATGCGGTGGGCTCTATGGCTTCTGAGGCGGAAAGAACCAGCTGGGGCTCGAGGGGGGATCTC
CCGATCCCCAGCTTTGCTTCTCAATTTCTTATTTGCATAATGAGAAAAAAAGGAAAATTAATTTTAACAC
CAATTCAGTAGTTGATTGAGCAAATGCGTTGCCAAAAAGGATGCTTTAGAGACAGTGTTCTCTGCACAGA
TAAGGACAAACATTATTCAGAGGGAGTACCCAGAGCTGAGACTCCTAAGCCAGTGAGTGGCACAGCATCC
AGGGAGAAATATGCTTGTCATCACCGAAGCCTGATTCCGTAGAGCCACACCCTGGTAAGGGCCAATCTGC
TCACACAGGATAGAGAGGGCAGGAGCCAGGGCAGAGCATATAAGGTGAGGTAGGATCAGTTGCTCCTCAC
ATTTGCTTCTGACATAGTTGTGTTGGGAGCTTGGATAGCTTGGGGGGGGGACAGCTCAGGGCTGCGATTT
CGCGCCAAACTTGACGGCAATCCTAGCGTGAAGGCTGGTAGGATTTTATCCCCGCTGCCATCATGGTTCG
ACCATTGAACTGCATCGTCGCCGTGTCCCAAAATATGGGGATTGGCAAGAACGGAGACCTACCCTGGCCT
CCGCTCAGGAACGAGTTCAAGTACTTCCAAAGAATGACCACAACCTCTTCAGTGGAAGGTAAACAGAATC
TGGTGATTATGGGTAGGAAAACCTGGTTCTCCATTCCTGAGAAGAATCGACCTTTAAAGGACAGAATTAA
TATAGTTCTCAGTAGAGAACTCAAAGAACCACCACGAGGAGCTCATTTTCTTGCCAAAAGTTTGGATGAT
GCCTTAAGACTTATTGAACAACCGGAATTGGCAAGTAAAGTAGACATGGTTTGGATAGTCGGAGGCAGTT
CTGTTTACCAGGAAGCCATGAATCAACCAGGCCACCTCAGACTCTTTGTGACAAGGATCATGCAGGAATT
TGAAAGTGACACGTTTTTCCCAGAAATTGATTTGGGGAAATATAAACTTCTCCCAGAATACCCAGGCGTC
CTCTCTGAGGTCCAGGAGGAAAAAGGCATCAAGTATAAGTTTGAAGTCTACGAGAAGAAAGACTAACAGG
AAGATGCTTTCAAGTTCTCTGCTCCCCTCCTAAAGCTATGCATTTTTATAAGACCATGCTAGCTTGAACT
TGTTTATTGCAGCTTATAATGGTTACAAATAAAGCAATAGCATCACAAATTTCACAAATAAAGCATTTTT
TTCACTGCATTCTAGTTGTGGTTTGTCCAAACTCATCAATGTATCTTATCATGTCTGGATCAACGATAGC
TTATCTGTGGGCGATGCCAAGCACCTGGATGCTGTTGGTTTCCTGCTACTGATTTAGAAGCCATTTGCCC
CCTGAGTGGGGCTTGGGAGCACTAACTTTCTCTTTCAAAGGAAGCAATGCAGAAAGAAAAGCATACAAAG
TATAAGCTGCCATGTAATAATGGAAGAAGATAAGGTTGTATGAATTAGATTTACATACTTCTGAATTGAA
ACTAAACACCTTTAAATTCTTAAATATATAACACATTTCATATGAAAGTATTTTACATAAGTAACTCAGA
TACATAGAAAACAAAGCTAATGATAGGTGTCCCTAAAAGTTCATTTATTAATTCTACAAATGATGAGCTG
GCCATCAAAATTCCAGCTCAATTCTTCAACGAATTAGAAAGAGCAATCTGCAAACTCATCTGGAATAACA
AAAAACCTAGGATAGCAAAAACTCTTCTCAAGGATAAAAGAACCTCTGGTGGAATCACCATGCCTGACCT
AAAGCTGTACTACAGAGCAATTGTGATAAAAACTGCATGGTACTGATATAGAAACGGACAAGTAGACCAA
TGGAATAGAACCCACACACCTATGGTCACTTGATCTTCAACAAGAGAGCTAAAACCATCCACTGGAAA
